>Addgene plasmid #22956 | pCI-neo-mApg5 | addgene partial sequence | sequence record 30747 | 22956 with T7
CCTCTAGCTAGAGTCGACCCGGGATGACAGATGACAAAGATGTGCTTCGAGATGTGTGGTTTGGACGAAT
TCCAACTTGCTTTACTCTCTATCAGGATGAGATAACTGAAAGAGAAGCAGAACCATACTATTTGCTTTTG
CCAAGAGTCAGCTATTTGACGTTGGTAACTGACAAAGTGAAAAAGCACTTTCAGAAGGTTATGAGACAAG
AAGATGTTAGTGAGATATGGTTTGAATATGAAGGCACACCCCTGAAATGGCATTATCCAATTGGTTTACT
ATTTGATCTTCTTGCATCAAGTTCAGCTCTTCCTTGGAACATCACAGTACATTTCAAGAGTTTTCCAGAA
AAGGACCTTCTACACTGTCCATCCAAGGATGCGGTTGAGGCTCACTTTATGTCGTGTATGAAAGAAGCTG
ATGCTTTAAAGCATAAAAGTCAAGTGATCAACGAAATGCAGAAAAAAGACCACAAGCAGCTCTGGATGGG
ACTGCAGAATGACAGATTTGACCAGTTTTGGGCCATCAACCGGAAACTCATGGAATATCCTCCAGAAGAA
AATGGATTTCGTTATATCCCCTTTAGAATATATCAGACCACGACGGAGCGGCCTTTCATCCAGAAGCTGT
TCCGGCCTGTGGCCGCAGATGGACAGCTGCACACACTTGGAGATCTCCTCAGAGAAGTCTGTCCTTCCGC
AGTCGCCCCTGAAGATGGAGAGAAGAGGAGCCAGGTGATGATTCACGGGATAGAGCCAATGCTGGAAACC
CCTCTGCAGTGGCTGAGCGAGCATCTGAGCTACCCAGATAACTTTCTTCATATTAGCATTGTCCCCCAGC
CAACAGA
