[The description below was written by a language model from this plasmid's Addgene catalogue record.]
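Description:
pCI-neo-mApg5 is a mammalian expression plasmid built on the commercial pCI-neo backbone (about 5.5 kb without insert) and carrying the mouse autophagy gene Atg5, formerly called Apg5. It is propagated in E. coli as a high-copy plasmid under ampicillin selection. For mammalian cells it provides a neomycin resistance marker, so that stably transfected populations or clones can be selected with G418.

The insert is an approximately 830 bp mouse Atg5 cDNA, placed into the vector's SmaI site by restriction cloning, with the site retained on both sides. Because a single blunt-cutting site was used at both ends, this cloning strategy does not by itself fix the insert's orientation. The record does not list the promoter or other regulatory elements. The pCI-neo vector is generally known to drive inserts from the CMV immediate-early enhancer/promoter, with a chimeric intron upstream and an SV40 late polyadenylation signal downstream, but these features are not confirmed by the fields given here. No epitope tag, fusion partner or reporter is recorded, which suggests the protein is expressed in untagged form. T3 and T7 are given as the flanking sequencing primers.

Atg5 encodes a component of the Atg12–Atg5 conjugation system required for autophagosome formation. The associated publication concerns the dissection of autophagosome formation using Apg5-deficient mouse embryonic stem cells. This fits use of the plasmid to express or restore wild-type Atg5 in mammalian cells, for example in rescue experiments in Atg5-null lines, though the record does not state the purpose explicitly.
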