Addgene plasmid #22956: pCI-neo-mApg5
Depositing lab: Noboru Mizushima. Publication: Dissection of autophagosome formation using Apg5-deficient mouse embryonic stem cells. Mizushima N, Yamamoto A, Hatano M, Kobayashi Y, Kabeya Y, Suzuki K, Tokuhisa T, Ohsumi Y, Yoshimori T. J Cell Biol. 2001 Feb 19. 152(4):657-68. 10.1083/jcb.152.4.657 PubMed 11266458.
Backbone
  Vector backbone: pCI-neo
  Backbone manufacturer: Promega
  Backbone size w/o insert (bp): 5472
  Vector type: Mammalian Expression
  Selectable markers: Neomycin (select with G418)
Growth in bacteria
  Bacterial resistance: Ampicillin, 100 μg/mL
  Growth temperature: 37°C
  Growth strain: DH5alpha
  Copy number: High Copy
Gene/Insert
  Gene/Insert name: autophagy related genes 5 (alt names: Atg5; Apg5)
  Species: M. musculus (mouse)
  Insert size (bp): 830
  GenBank ID: AB048349
  Entrez Gene: Atg5 (a.k.a. 2010107M05Rik, 3110067M24Rik, Apg5l, Atg5l, Paddy)
  Cloning method: Restriction Enzyme; 5′ cloning site SmaI (not destroyed); 3′ cloning site SmaI (not destroyed)
  Sequencing primers: 5′ T3; 3′ T7
Terms and licenses: Academic/Nonprofit Terms; Industry Terms: Not Available to Industry
How to cite: pCI-neo-mApg5 was a gift from Noboru Mizushima (Addgene plasmid # 22956 ; http://n2t.net/addgene:22956 ; RRID:Addgene_22956)
